>Addgene plasmid #54005 | mEmerald-ATG13-N-18 | depositor partial sequence | sequence record 84198 | insert sequence
GCTAGGCGCCACCATGGAAACTGATCTCAATTCCCAGGACAGAAAGGACCTGGACAAGTTTATTAAATTT
TTTGCCCTCAAGACTGTCCAAGTGATTGTCCAGGCTCGGCTTGGTGAAAAGATTTGCACTCGTTCATCAT
CTTCTCCAACGGGTTCAGATTGGTTCAACTTAGCAATCAAAGACATCCCAGAGGTTACACATGAAGCAAA
GAAGGCACTGGCAGGACAGCTGCCTGCAGTCGGGAGGTCCATGTGTGTGGAGATTTCACTTAAGACTTCT
GAGGGAGATTCCATGGAGCTGGAAATATGGTGTCTTGAAATGAATGAAAAGTGTGATAAAGAAATCAAAG
TTTCCTACACGGTGTACAACAGACTGTCATTGCTGCTGAAGTCCCTTCTTGCTATAACTAGGGTGACACC
AGCCTATAGGCTCTCCAGGAAACAAGGGCATGAATATGTCATATTATACAGGATATATTTTGGAGAAGTT
CAGCTGAGTGGCTTAGGAGAAGGCTTCCAGACAGTTCGTGTTGGGACAGTGGGCACCCCTGTGGGCACCA
TCACTCTTTCTTGTGCTTACAGAATTAACTTGGCATTCATGTCTACCAGGCAATTTGAGAGGACCCCACC
TATCATGGGGATTATTATTGATCACTTTGTGGACCGTCCCTATCCCAGCTCCTCTCCCATGCACCCCTGC
AATTACAGAACTGCTGGTGAGGACACTGGAGTAATATACCCGTCTGTAGAAGACTCTCAAGAAGTGTGTA
CCACCTCTTTTTCCACCTCCCCACCATCCCAGCTCTCAAGCTCTCGCCTTTCCTATCAGCCTGCTGCCCT
GGGCGTTGGATCAGCTGACCTGGCTTATCCAGTAGTGTTTGCTGCTGGCTTAAATGCTACACACCCTCAC
CAGCTGATGGTTCCTGGGAAGGAAGGTGGGGTACCCCTTGCTCCCAACCAGCCTGTCCATGGTACCCAGG
CTGACCAGGAGAGACTGGCAACCTGCACCCCTTCTGACAGAACCCACTGTGCTGCCACACCCTCCAGTAG
TGAGGATACTGAAACCGTATCAAACAGCAGTGAGGGACGGGCCTCCCCTCACGATGTCTTGGAGACCATC
TTTGTCCGAAAAGTGGGGGCTTTTGTCAACAAACCCATTAACCAGGTGACCCTGACGAGTTTGGATATAC
CCTTTGCCATGTTTGCTCCCAAGAATTTGGAGCTGGAGGATACCGATCCAATGGTGAATCCTCCAGATTC
CCCAGAGACTGAATCTCCTCTCCAGGGCAGCCTGCACTCAGATGGCTCCAGCGGGGGCAGCAGTGGCAAT
ACCCATGATGACTTTGTTATGATAGACTTTAAACCAGCTTTTTCTAAAGATGACATTCTTCCGATGGACC
TGGGGACCTTCTATCGGGAGTTTCAGAACCCACCTCAGCTGAGCAGCCTCTCCATAGATATTGGAGCACA
GTCCATGGCTGAAGACTTGGACTCATTACCAGAGAAGCTGGCTGTGCATGAGAAGAATGTCCGCGAGTTT
GATGCCTTTGTGGAAACCCTGCAGAGCAGCGGTGGAGCAAGCGCAGCCAGTGGTAGCGCGGATCCACCGG
TCGCCACCATGGTGAGCAAGGGCGAGGAGCTGTTCACCGGGGTGGTGCCCATCCTGGTCGAGCTGGACGG
CGACGTAAACGGCCACAAGTTCAGCGTGTCCGGCGAGGGCGAGGGCGATGCCACCTACGGCAAGCTGACC
CTGAAGTTCATCTGCACCACCGGCAAGCTGCCCGTGCCCTGGCCCACCCTCGTGACCACCTTGACCTACG
GCGTGCAGTGCTTCGCCCGCTACCCCGACCACATGAAGCAGCACGACTTCTTCAAGTCCGCCATGCCCGA
AGGCTACGTCCAGGAGCGCACCATCTTCTTCAAGGACGACGGCAACTACAAGACCCGCGCCGAGGTGAAG
TTCGAGGGCGACACCCTGGTGAACCGCATCGAGCTGAAGGGCATCGACTTCAAGGAGGACGGCAACATCC
TGGGGCACAAGCTGGAGTACAACTACAACAGCCACAAGGTCTATATCACCGCCGACAAGCAGAAGAACGG
CATCAAGGTGAACTTCAAGACCCGCCACAACATCGAGGACGGCAGCGTGCAGCTCGCCGACCACTACCAG
CAGAACACCCCCATCGGCGACGGCCCCGTGCTGCTGCCCGACAACCACTACCTGAGCACCCAGTCCAAGC
TGAGCAAAGACCCCAACGAGAAGCGCGATCACATGGTCCTGCTGGAGTTCGTGACCGCCGCCGGGATCAC
TCTCGGCATGGACGAGCTGTACAAGTAAGCGGCCGCGACTCTAGATCATAATCAGCCATACCACATTTGT
AGAAGTT
