>Addgene plasmid #54005 | mEmerald-ATG13-N-18 | addgene partial sequence | sequence record 91478 | EGFP-N 5'-CGTCGCCGTCCAGCTCGACCAG-3'
CCTTGCTCACCATGGTGGCGACCGGTGGATCCGCGCTACCACTGGCTGCGCTTGCTCCACCGCTGCTCTG
CAGGGTTTCCACAAAGGCATCAAACTCGCGGACATTCTTCTCATGCACAGCCAGCTTCTCTGGTAATGAG
TCCAAGTCTTCAGCCATGGACTGTGCTCCAATATCTATGGAGAGGCTGCTCAGCTGAGGTGGGTTCTGAA
ACTCCCGATAGAAGGTCCCCAGGTCCATCGGAAGAATGTCATCTTTAGAAAAAGCTGGTTTAAAGTCTAT
CATAACAAAGTCATCATGGGTATTGCCACTGCTGCCCCCGCTGGAGCCATCTGAGTGCAGGCTGCCCTGG
AGAGGAGATTCAGTCTCTGGGGAATCTGGAGGATTCACCATTGGATCGGTATCCTCCAGCTCCAAATTCT
TGGGAGCAAACATGGCAAAGGGTATATCCAAACTCGTCAGGGTCACCTGGTTAATGGGTTTGTTGACAAA
AGCCCCCACTTTTCGGACAAAGATGGTCTCCAAGACATCGTGAGGGGAGGCCCGTCCCTCACTGCTGTTT
GATACGGTTTCAGTATCCTCACTACTGGAGGGTGTGGCAGCACAGTGGGTTCTGTCAGAAGGGGTGCAGG
TTGCCAGTCTCTCCTGGTCAGCCTGGGTACCATGGACAGGCTGGTTGGGAGCAAGGGGTACCCCACCTTC
CTTCCCAGGAACCATCAGCTGGTGAGGGTGTGTAGCATTTAAGCCAGCAGCAAACACTACTGGATAAGCC
AGGTCAGCTGATCCAACGCCCAGGGCAGCAGGCTGATAGGAAAGGCGAGAGCTTGAGAGCTGGGATGGTG
GGGAGGTGGAAAAAGAGGTGGTACACACTTCTTGAGAGTCTTCTACAGACGGGTATATTACTCCAGTGTC
CTCACCA
