[The description below was written by a language model from this plasmid's Addgene catalogue record.]
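Description:
mEmerald-ATG13-N-18 is a mammalian expression plasmid built on the mEmerald-N1 backbone (about 4.75 kb without the insert), designed to express human ATG13 as a fluorescent fusion protein. The ATG13 coding sequence, corresponding to a human reference transcript, is placed under the CMV promoter, a strong constitutive promoter in most mammalian cell lines. It sits upstream of mEmerald, so the fluorescent protein is attached to the C terminus of ATG13. The "N-18" in the name probably denotes the N1-type arrangement and an 18-residue linker between the two partners, but the record does not state this explicitly, and the cloning method is listed as unknown. The listed sequencing primers imply that an SV40 polyadenylation signal follows the fusion cassette.

The plasmid is maintained at high copy number in E. coli under kanamycin selection. It also carries a neomycin resistance marker, so stably transfected mammalian cells can be selected with G418. mEmerald is a bright green GFP derivative, recorded here with excitation at 487 nm and emission at 509 nm, which suits standard GFP/FITC filter sets. The construct is intended for live-cell or fixed-cell imaging of ATG13 localization and dynamics. ATG13 is generally known as a component of the ULK1 autophagy initiation complex, so such fusions are commonly used to follow early autophagosome formation sites. The record itself annotates the localization as "Membrane Receptor", a category that does not obviously match the known biology of ATG13 and should be treated with caution. No feature table was supplied, so details such as the replication origin are not documented here.
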