Addgene plasmid #54005: mEmerald-ATG13-N-18
Purpose: Localization: Membrane Receptor, Excitation: 487, Emission: 509
Depositing lab: Michael Davidson. Depositing organization: Florida State University, Tallahassee.
Backbone
  Vector backbone: mEmerald-N1
  Backbone size w/o insert (bp): 4750
  Vector type: Mammalian Expression
  Selectable markers: Neomycin (select with G418)
Growth in bacteria
  Bacterial resistance: Kanamycin, 50 μg/mL
  Growth temperature: 37°C
  Growth strain: DH5alpha
  Copy number: High Copy
Gene/Insert
  Gene/Insert name: ATG13 (alt name: NM_001142673.2)
  Species: H. sapiens (human)
  Entrez Gene: ATG13 (a.k.a. KIAA0652, PARATARG8)
  Promoter: CMV
  Tag / fusion protein: mEmerald (C terminal on backbone)
  Cloning method: Unknown
  Sequencing primers: 5′ CMV-F; 3′ SV40pA-R
Terms and licenses: Academic/Nonprofit Terms; Industry Terms
Depositor comments: . Excitation = 487; Emission = 509. Localization data: Membrane Receptor
How to cite: mEmerald-ATG13-N-18 was a gift from Michael Davidson (Addgene plasmid # 54005 ; http://n2t.net/addgene:54005 ; RRID:Addgene_54005)
